Addgene plasmid #117064: pSpot8
Purpose: (Empty Backbone) For expression of proteins with C-terminal Spot-Tag in S. cerevisiae
Depositing lab: Felix Hartlepp. Depositing organization: ChromoTek.
Backbone
  Vector backbone: pYX242
  Vector type: Yeast Expression
  Selectable markers: LEU2
  Tag / fusion protein: Spot-Tag (C terminal on backbone)
Growth in bacteria
  Bacterial resistance: Ampicillin, 100 μg/mL
  Growth temperature: 37°C
  Growth strain: DH5alpha
  Copy number: High Copy
Gene/Insert
  Cloning method: Restriction Enzyme
Terms and licenses: Academic/Nonprofit Terms; Industry Terms: Not Available to Industry
How to cite: pSpot8 was a gift from Felix Hartlepp (Addgene plasmid # 117064 ; http://n2t.net/addgene:117064 ; RRID:Addgene_117064)
