[The description below was written by a language model from this plasmid's Addgene catalogue record and pLannotate feature annotations shown in this document.]
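Description:
pSpot8 is an empty yeast expression backbone derived from pYX242, designed for producing proteins in Saccharomyces cerevisiae with a C-terminal Spot-Tag, a short peptide epitope used for nanobody-based detection and capture. It is an E. coli–yeast shuttle vector of roughly 9.5 kb. In bacteria it replicates at high copy from a ColE1/pUC-type origin and is selected with ampicillin through a full-length β-lactamase gene under its own promoter. In yeast it is maintained episomally through the 2μ origin, which normally gives multicopy maintenance, and is selected by complementation of leucine auxotrophy with the LEU2 gene and its native promoter. An f1 origin is also present, a standard element allowing single-stranded DNA production.

No insert is included; a gene of interest is introduced by restriction cloning so that it reads in frame into the backbone-encoded tag. Neither the Spot-Tag nor the yeast promoter and terminator that drive expression were picked up by the automated annotation, and the catalogue fields do not name the promoter, so the record leaves the expression cassette undefined. A fragment matching the yeast DET1 locus lies just upstream of the unannotated region, but its role is not stated.

The remaining features look like pBluescript- and pBR322-type cloning remnants: T7 and T3 promoters, a lac promoter/operator with CAP site, lacZα and lacI fragments, bom and rop fragments, a second truncated AmpR copy with its promoter, and short fragments of yeast genes flanking LEU2 and the 2μ segment. The depositor sequence and the repository's sequencing result differ by only a few bases in length and show the same feature order.
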