Features (pLannotate 1.2.2; 24 found; start..end, strand, type, name):
    223..241     -  promoter       T7 promoter: promoter for bacteriophage T7 RNA polymerase
    244..401     +  CDS            lacZα (fragment): LacZα fragment of β-galactosidase; lacZ fragment
    405..833     +  rep_origin     f1 ori (sequence partly withheld): f1 bacteriophage origin of replication; arrow indicates direction of (+) strand synthesis
    861..913     -  misc_feature   bom (fragment): basis of mobility region from pBR322
    944..1021    +  CDS            YO192_YEAST (fragment): Experimental evidence at protein level: Swiss-Prot protein existence level 1. From Saccharomyces cerevisiae (strain ATCC 204508 / S288c) (Baker's yeast).
   1161..1568    +  promoter       LEU2 promoter: S. cerevisiae LEU2
   1569..2663    +  CDS            LEU2: 3-isopropylmalate dehydrogenase, required for leucine biosynthesis; S. cerevisiae LEU2; yeast auxotrophic marker
   3025..3141    -  CDS            NFS1 (fragment): NFS1_YEAST - Also known as SPL1 From Saccharomyces cerevisiae (strain ATCC 204508 / S288c) (Baker's yeast).
   3140..3190    -  misc_feature   bom (fragment): basis of mobility region from pBR322
   3292..3327    -  CDS            rop (fragment): Rop protein, which maintains plasmids at low copy number; rop
   3396..3420    +  misc_feature   MCS (fragment): pBluescript multiple cloning site
   3422..3826    +  CDS            RAF1 (fragment): RAF_YEAST - Experimental evidence at transcript level: Swiss-Prot protein existence level 2. Antagonizes transcriptional repression of recombinase FLP by REP1-REP2. May play a role in plasmid partitioning. From Saccharomyces cerevisiae (strain ATCC 204508 / S288c) (Baker's yeast).
   3980..5322    -  rep_origin     2μ ori: yeast 2μ plasmid origin of replication
   5611..5715    +  promoter       AmpR promoter: bla
   5716..6576    +  CDS            AmpR: β-lactamase; bla; confers resistance to ampicillin, carbenicillin, and related antibiotics
   6747..7335    +  rep_origin     ori: high-copy-number ColE1/pMB1/pBR322/pUC origin of replication
   7518..7610    +  CDS            lacI (fragment): lac repressor; lacI; The lac repressor binds to the lac operator to inhibit transcription in E. coli. This inhibition can be relieved by adding lactose or isopropyl-β-D-thiogalactopyranoside (IPTG).
   7623..7644    +  protein_bind   CAP binding site: CAP binding activates transcription in the presence of cAMP. E. coli catabolite activator protein
   7659..7689    +  promoter       lac promoter: promoter for the E. coli lac operon
   7697..7713    +  protein_bind   lac operator: The lac repressor binds to the lac operator to inhibit transcription in E. coli. This inhibition can be relieved by adding lactose or isopropyl-β-D-thiogalactopyranoside (IPTG). lac repressor encoded by lacI
   7758..7776    +  promoter       T3 promoter: promoter for bacteriophage T3 RNA polymerase
   7815..8356    -  CDS            AmpR (fragment): β-lactamase; bla; confers resistance to ampicillin, carbenicillin, and related antibiotics
   8357..8461    -  promoter       AmpR promoter: bla
   8572..8904    +  CDS            DET1 (fragment): DET1_YEAST - Experimental evidence at protein level: Swiss-Prot protein existence level 1. Metal-independent, broad-range acid phosphatase. Involved, either directly or indirectly, in the bidirectional transport of sterols between the endoplasmic reticulum and the plasma membrane. From Saccharomyces cerevisiae (strain ATCC 204508 / S288c) (Baker's yeast).
>Addgene plasmid #117064 | pSpot8 | depositor full sequence | sequence record 220576 | pSpot8 sequence 9481 bps
GAATTCACCATGGGGATCCCTAGGTGGGCCCAAGCTTTGATATCCGCTCGAGCCCCGGGTGCTAGCGGAG
CTCCAGATAGAGTTAGAGCTGTTTCTCATTGGTCTTCTTAACTAGCTAACTGAATAAGGAACAATGAACG
TTTTTCCTTTCTCTTGTTCCTAGTATTAATGACTGACCGATACATCCCTTTTTTTTTTTGTCTTTGTCTA
GCTCCAATTCGCCCTATAGTGAGTCGTATTACAATTCACTGGCCGTCGTTTTACAACGTCGTGACTGGGA
AAACCCTGGCGTTACCCAACTTAATCGCCTTGCAGCACATCCCCCTTTCGCCAGCTGGCGTAATAGCGAA
GAGGCCCGCACCGATCGCCCTTCCCAACAGTTGCGCAGCCTGAATGGCGAATGG
[124 nt withheld, positions 405-528]
C
[91 nt withheld, positions 530-620]
A
[49 nt withheld, positions 622-670]
CCTTTGACGTTGGAGTCCACGTTCTTT
[37 nt withheld, positions 698-734]
ACCCTATCTCGGTCTATTCTTTTGATTTATAAGGGATTTTGCCGATTTCGGCCTATTGGTTAAAAAATGA
GCTGATTTAACAAAAATTTAACGCGAATTTTAACAAAATATTAACGCTTACAATTTCCTGATGCGGTATT
TTCTCCTTACGCATCTGTGCGGTATTTCACACCGCATATCGACCGGTCGAGGAGAACTTCTAGTATATCT
ACATACCTAATATTATTGCCTTATTAAAAATGGAATCCCAACAATTACATCAAAATCCACATTCTCTTCA
AAATCAATTGTCCTGTACTTCCTTGTTCATGTGTGTTCAAAAACGTTATATTTATAGGATAATTATACTC
TATTTCTCAACAAGTAATTGGTTGTTTGGCCGAGCGGTCTAAGGCGCCTGATTCAAGAAATATCTTGACC
GCAGTTAACTGTGGGAATACTCAGGTATCGTAAGATGCAAGAGTTCGAATCTCTTAGCAACCATTATTTT
TTTCCTCAACATAACGAGAACACACAGGGGCGCTATCGCACAGAATCAAATTCGATGACTGGAAATTTTT
TGTTAATTTCAGAGGTCGCCTGACGCATATACCTTTTTCAACTGAAAAATTGGGAGAAAAAGGAAAGGTG
AGAGCGCCGGAACCGGCTTTTCATATAGAATAGAGAAGCGTTCATGACTAAATGCTTGCATCACAATACT
TGAAGTTGACAATATTATTTAAGGACCTATTGTTTTTTCCAATAGGTGGTTAGCAATCGTCTTACTTTCT
AACTTTTCTTACCTTTTACATTTCAGCAATATATATATATATATTTCAAGGATATACCATTCTAATGTCT
GCCCCTAAGAAGATCGTCGTTTTGCCAGGTGACCACGTTGGTCAAGAAATCACAGCCGAAGCCATTAAGG
TTCTTAAAGCTATTTCTGATGTTCGTTCCAATGTCAAGTTCGATTTCGAAAATCATTTAATTGGTGGTGC
TGCTATCGATGCTACAGGTGTTCCACTTCCAGATGAGGCGCTGGAAGCCTCCAAGAAGGCTGATGCCGTT
TTGTTAGGTGCTGTGGGTGGTCCTAAATGGGGTACCGGTAGTGTTAGACCTGAACAAGGTTTACTAAAAA
TCCGTAAAGAACTTCAATTGTACGCCAACTTAAGACCATGTAACTTTGCATCCGACTCTCTTTTAGACTT
ATCTCCAATCAAGCCACAATTTGCTAAAGGTACTGACTTCGTTGTTGTCAGAGAATTAGTGGGAGGTATT
TACTTTGGTAAGAGAAAGGAAGACGATGGTGATGGTGTCGCTTGGGATAGTGAACAATACACCGTTCCAG
AAGTGCAAAGAATCACAAGAATGGCCGCTTTCATGGCCCTACAACATGAGCCACCATTGCCTATTTGGTC
CTTGGATAAAGCTAATGTTTTGGCCTCTTCAAGATTATGGAGAAAAACTGTGGAGGAAACCATCAAGAAC
GAGTTCCCTACATTGAAGGTTCAACATCAATTGATTGATTCTGCCACCATGATCCTAGTTAAGAACCCAA
CCCACCTAAATGGTATTATAATCACCAGCAACATGTTTGGTGACATCATCTCCGATGAAGCCTCCGTTAT
CCCAGGTTCCTTGGGTTTGTTGCCATCTGCGTCCTTGGCCTCTTTGCCAGACAAGAACACCGCATTTGGT
TTGTACGAACCATGCCACGGTTCTGCTCCAGATTTGCCAAAGAATAAGGTCAACCCTATCGCCACTATCT
TGTCTGCTGCAATGATGTTGAAATTGTCATTGAACTTGCCTGAAGAAGGTAAGGCCATTGAAGATGCAGT
TAAAAAGGTTTTGGATGCAGGTATCAGAACTGGTGATTTAGGTGGTTCCAACAGTACCACCGAAGTCGGT
GATGCTGTCGCCGAAGAAGTTAAGAAAATCCTTGCTTAAAAAGATTCTCTTTTTTTATGATATTTGTACA
TAAACTTTATAAATGAAATTCATAATAGAAACGACACGAAATTACAAAATGGAATATGTTCATAGGGTAG
ACGAAACTATATACGCAATCTACATACATTTATCAAGAAGGAGAAAAAGGAGGATGTAAAGGAATACAGG
TAAGCAAATTGATACTAATGGCTCAACGTGATAAGGAAAAAGAATTGCACTTTAACATTAATATTGACAA
GGAGGAGGGCACCACACAAAAAGTTAGGTGTAACAGAAAATCATGAAACTATGATTCCTAATTTATATAT
TGGAGGATTTTCTCTAAAAAAAAAAAAATACAACAAATAAAAAACACTCAATGACCTGACCATTTGATGG
AGTTTAAGTCAATACCTTCTTGAACCATTTCCCATAATGGTGAAAGTTCCCTCAAGAATTTTACTCTGTC
AGAAACGGCCTTAACGACGTAGTCGATATGGTGCACTCTCAGTACAATCTGCTCTGATGCCGCATAGTTA
AGCCAGCCCCGACACCCGCCAACACCCGCTGACGCGCCCTGACGGGCTTGTCTGCTCCCGGCATCCGCTT
ACAGACAAGCTGTGACCGTCTCCGGGAGCTGCATGTGTCAGAGGTTTTCACCGTCATCACCGAAACGCGC
GAGACGAAAGGGCCTCGTGATACGCCTATTTTTATAGGTTAATGTCATGATAATAATGGTTTCTTAGACG
TGCGGCCGCTCTAGAACTAGTGGATCAATTCCACGGACTATAGACTATACTAGTATACTCCGTCTACTGT
ACGATACACTTCCGCTCAGGTCCTTGTCCTTTAACGAGGCCTTACCACTCTTTTGTTACTCTATTGATCC
AGCTCAGCAAAGGCAGTGTGATCTAAGATTCTATCTTCGCGATGTAGTAAAACTAGCTAGACCGAGAAAG
AGACTAGAAATGCAAAAGGCACTTCTACAATGGCTGCCATCATTATTATCCGATGTGACGCTGCAGCTTC
TCAATGATATTCGAATACGCTTTGAGGAGATACAGCCTAATATCCGACAAACTGTTTTACAGATTTACGA
TCGTACTTGTTACCCATCATTGAATTTTGAACATCCGAACCTGGGAGTTTTCCCTGAAACAGATAGTATA
TTTGAACCTGTATAATAATATATAGTCTAGCGCTTTACGGAAGACAATGTATGTATTTCGGTTCCTGGAG
AAACTATTGCATCTATTGCATAGGTAATCTTGCACGTCGCATCCCCGGTTCATTTTCTGCGTTTCCATCT
TGCACTTCAATAGCATATCTTTGTTAACGAAGCATCTGTGCTTCATTTTGTAGAACAAAAATGCAACGCG
AGAGCGCTAATTTTTCAAACAAAGAATCTGAGCTGCATTTTTACAGAACAGAAATGCAACGCGAAAGCGC
TATTTTACCAACGAAGAATCTGTGCTTCATTTTTGTAAAACAAAAATGCAACGCGAGAGCGCTAATTTTT
CAAACAAAGAATCTGAGCTGCATTTTTACAGAACAGAAATGCAACGCGAGAGCGCTATTTTACCAACAAA
GAATCTATACTTCTTTTTTGTTCTACAAAAATGCATCCCGAGAGCGCTATTTTTCTAACAAAGCATCTTA
GATTACTTTTTTTCTCCTTTGTGCGCTCTATAATGCAGTCTCTTGATAACTTTTTGCACTGTAGGTCCGT
TAAGGTTAGAAGAAGGCTACTTTGGTGTCTATTTTCTCTTCCATAAAAAAAGCCTGACTCCACTTCCCGC
GTTTACTGATTACTAGCGAAGCTGCGGGTGCATTTTTTCAAGATAAAGGCATCCCCGATTATATTCTATA
CCGATGTGGATTGCGCATACTTTGTGAACAGAAAGTGATAGCGTTGATGATTCTTCATTGGTCAGAAAAT
TATGAACGGTTTCTTCTATTTTGTCTCTATATACTACGTATAGGAAATGTTTACATTTTCGTATTGTTTT
CGATTCACTCTATGAATAGTTCTTACTACAATTTTTTTGTCTAAAGAGTAATACTAGAGATAAACATAAA
AAATGTAGAGGTCGAGTTTAGATGCAAGTTCAAGGAGCGAAAGGTGGATGGGTAGGTTATATAGGGATAT
AGCACAGAGATATATAGCAAAGAGATACTTTTGAGCAATGTTTGTGGAAGCGGTATTCGCAATATTTTAG
TAGCTCGTTACAGTCCGGTGCGTTTTTGGTTTTTTGAAAGTGCGTCTTCAGAGCGCTTTTGGTTTTCAAA
AGCGCTCTGAAGTTCCTATACTTTCTAGAGAATAGGAACTTCGGAATAGGAACTTCAAAGCGTTTCCGAA
AACGAGCGCTTCCGAAAATGCAACGCGAGCTGCGCACATACAGCTCACTGTTCACGTCGCACCTATATCT
GCGTGTTGCCTGTATATATATATACATGAGAAGAACGGCATAGTGCGTGTTTATGCTTAAATGCGTACTT
ATATGCGTCTATTTATGTAGGATGAAAGGTAGTCTAGTACCTCCTGTGATATTATCCCATTCCATGCGGG
GTATCGTATGCTTCCTTCAGCACTACCCTTTAGCTGTTCTATATGCTGCCACTCCTCAATTGGATTAGTC
TCATCCTTCAATGCTATCATTTCCTTTGATATTGGATCATATGCATAGTACCGAGAAACTAGTGCGAAGT
AGTGATCAGGTATTGCTGTTATCTGATGAGTATACGTTGTCCTGGCCACGGCAGAAGCACGCTTATCGCT
CCAATTTCCCACAACATTAGTCAACTCCGTTAGGCCCTTCATTGAAAGAAATGAGGTCATCAAATGTCTT
CCAATGTGAGATTTTGGGCCATTTTTTATAGCAAAGATTGAATAAGGCGCATTTTTCTTCAAAGCTGCGG
CCGCACTCTCACTAGTACGTCAGGTGGCACTTTTCGGGGAAATGTGCGCGGAACCCCTATTTGTTTATTT
TTCTAAATACATTCAAATATGTATCCGCTCATGAGACAATAACCCTGATAAATGCTTCAATAATATTGAA
AAAGGAAGAGTATGAGTATTCAACATTTCCGTGTCGCCCTTATTCCCTTTTTTGCGGCATTTTGCCTTCC
TGTTTTTGCTCACCCAGAAACGCTGGTGAAAGTAAAAGATGCTGAAGATCAGTTGGGTGCACGAGTGGGT
TACATCGAACTGGATCTCAACAGCGGTAAGATCCTTGAGAGTTTTCGCCCCGAAGAACGTTTTCCAATGA
TGAGCACTTTTAAAGTTCTGCTATGTGGCGCGGTATTATCCCGTATTGACGCCGGGCAAGAGCAACTCGG
TCGCCGCATACACTATTCTCAGAATGACTTGGTTGAGTACTCACCAGTCACAGAAAAGCATCTTACGGAT
GGCATGACAGTAAGAGAATTATGCAGTGCTGCCATAACCATGAGTGATAACACTGCGGCCAACTTACTTC
TGACAACGATCGGAGGACCGAAGGAGCTAACCGCTTTTTTGCACAACATGGGGGATCATGTAACTCGCCT
TGATCGTTGGGAACCGGAGCTGAATGAAGCCATACCAAACGACGAGCGTGACACCACGATGCCTGTAGCA
ATGGCAACAACGTTGCGCAAACTATTAACTGGCGAACTACTTACTCTAGCTTCCCGGCAACAATTAATAG
ACTGGATGGAGGCGGATAAAGTTGCAGGACCACTTCTGCGCTCGGCCCTTCCGGCTGGCTGGTTTATTGC
TGATAAATCTGGAGCCGGTGAGCGTGGGTCTCGCGGTATCATTGCAGCACTGGGGCCAGATGGTAAGCCC
TCCCGTATCGTAGTTATCTACACGACGGGGAGTCAGGCAACTATGGATGAACGAAATAGACAGATCGCTG
AGATAGGTGCCTCACTGATTAAGCATTGGTAACTGTCAGACCAAGTTTACTCATATATACTTTAGATTGA
TTTAAAACTTCATTTTTAATTTAAAAGGATCTAGGTGAAGATCCTTTTTGATAATCTCATGACCAAAATC
CCTTAACGTGAGTTTTCGTTCCACTGAGCGTCAGACCCCGTAGAAAAGATCAAAGGATCTTCTTGAGATC
CTTTTTTTCTGCGCGTAATCTGCTGCTTGCAAACAAAAAAACCACCGCTACCAGCGGTGGTTTGTTTGCC
GGATCAAGAGCTACCAACTCTTTTTCCGAAGGTAACTGGCTTCAGCAGAGCGCAGATACCAAATACTGTT
CTTCTAGTGTAGCCGTAGTTAGGCCACCACTTCAAGAACTCTGTAGCACCGCCTACATACCTCGCTCTGC
TAATCCTGTTACCAGTGGCTGCTGCCAGTGGCGATAAGTCGTGTCTTACCGGGTTGGACTCAAGACGATA
GTTACCGGATAAGGCGCAGCGGTCGGGCTGAACGGGGGGTTCGTGCACACAGCCCAGCTTGGAGCGAACG
ACCTACACCGAACTGAGATACCTACAGCGTGAGCTATGAGAAAGCGCCACGCTTCCCGAAGGGAGAAAGG
CGGACAGGTATCCGGTAAGCGGCAGGGTCGGAACAGGAGAGCGCACGAGGGAGCTTCCAGGGGGAAACGC
CTGGTATCTTTATAGTCCTGTCGGGTTTCGCCACCTCTGACTTGAGCGTCGATTTTTGTGATGCTCGTCA
GGGGGGCGGAGCCTATGGAAAAACGCCAGCAACGCGGCCTTTTTACGGTTCCTGGCCTTTTGCTGGCCTT
TTGCTCACATGTTCTTTCCTGCGTTATCCCCTGATTCTGTGGATAACCGTATTACCGCCTTTGAGTGAGC
TGATACCGCTCGCCGCAGCCGAACGACCGAGCGCAGCGAGTCAGTGAGCGAGGAAGCGGAAGAGCGCCCA
ATACGCAAACCGCCTCTCCCCGCGCGTTGGCCGATTCATTAATGCAGCTGGCACGACAGGTTTCCCGACT
GGAAAGCGGGCAGTGAGCGCAACGCAATTAATGTGAGTTAGCTCACTCATTAGGCACCCCAGGCTTTACA
CTTTATGCTTCCGGCTCGTATGTTGTGTGGAATTGTGAGCGGATAACAATTTCACACAGGAAACAGCTAT
GACCATGATTACGCCAAGCTCGAAATTAACCCTCACTAAAGGGAACAAAAGCTGGTACCGGGCCGGCCGT
CGAGCTTGATGGCATCGTGGTGTCACGCTCGTCGTTTGGTATGGCTTCATTCAGCTCCGGTTCCCAACGA
TCAAGGCGAGTTACATGATCCCCCATGTTGTGCAAAAAAGCGGTTAGCTCCTTCGGTCCTCCGATCGTTG
TCAGAAGTAAGTTGGCCGCAGTGTTATCACTCATGGTTATGGCAGCACTGCATAATTCTCTTACTGTCAT
GCCATCCGTAAGATGCTTTTCTGTGACTGGTGAGTACTCAACCAAGTCATTCTGAGAATAGTGTATGCGG
CGACCGAGTTGCTCTTGCCCGGCGTCAACACGGGATAATACCGCGCCACATAGCAGAACTTTAAAAGTGC
TCATCATTGGAAAACGTTCTTCGGGGCGAAAACTCTCAAGGATCTTACCGCTGTTGAGATCCAGTTCGAT
GTAACCCACTCGTGCACCCAACTGATCTTCAGCATCTTTTACTTTCACCAGCGTTTCTGGGTGAGCAAAA
ACAGGAAGGCAAAATGCCGCAAAAAAGGGAATAAGGGCGACACGGAAATGTTGAATACTCATACTCTTCC
TTTTTCAATATTATTGAAGCATTTATCAGGGTTATTGTCTCATGAGCGGATACATATTTGAATGTATTTA
GAAAAATAAACAAATAGGGGTTCCGCGCACATTTCCCCGAAAAGTGCCACCTGACGTCTAAGAAACCATT
ATTATCATGACATTAACCTATAAAAATAGGCGTATCACGAGGCCCTTTCGTCTTCAAGAATTGGGGATCT
ACGTATGGTCATTTCTTCTTCAGATTCCCTCATGGAGAAAGTGCGGCAGATGTATATGACAGAGTCGCCA
GTTTCCAAGAGACTTTATTCAGGCACTTCCATGATAGGCAAGAGAGAAGACCCAGAGATGTTGTTGTCCT
AGTTACACATGGTATTTATTCCAGAGTATTCCTGATGAAATGGTTTAGATGGACATACGAAGAGTTTGAA
TCGTTTACCAATGTTCCTAACGGGAGCGTAATGGTGATGGAACTGGACGAATCCATCAATAGATACGTCC
TGAGGACCGTGCTACCCAAATGGACTGATTGTGAGGGAGACCTAACTACATAGTGTTTAAAGATTACGGA
TATTTAACTTACTTAGAATAATGCCATTTTTTTGAGTTATAATAATCCTACGTTAGTGTGAGCGGGATTT
AAACTGTGAGGACCTTAATACATTCAGACACTTCTGCGGTATCACCCTACTTATTCCCTTCGAGATTATA
TCTAGGAACCCATCAGGTTGGTGGAAGATTACCCGTTCTAAGACTTTTCAGCTTCCTCTATTGATGTTAC
ACCTGGACACCCCTTTTCTGGCATCCAGTTTTTAATCTTCAGTGGCATGTGAGATTCTCCGAAATTAATT
AAAGCAATCACACAATTCTCTCGGATACCACCTCGGTTGAAACTGACAGGTGGTTTGTTACGCATGCTAA
TGCAAAGGAGCCTATATACCTTTGGCTCGGCTGCTGTAACAGGGAATATAAAGGGCAGCATAATTTAGGA
GTTTAGTGAACTTGCAACATTTACTATTTTCCCTTCTTACGTAAATATTTTTCTTTTTAATTCTAAATCA
ATCTTTTTCAATTTTTTGTTTGTATTCTTTTCTTGCTTAAATCTATAACTACAAAAAACACATACAG
