Features (pLannotate 1.2.2; 24 found; start..end, strand, type, name):
    798..816     -  promoter       T7 promoter: promoter for bacteriophage T7 RNA polymerase
    819..976     +  CDS            lacZα (fragment): LacZα fragment of β-galactosidase; lacZ fragment
    980..1408    +  rep_origin     f1 ori (sequence partly withheld): f1 bacteriophage origin of replication; arrow indicates direction of (+) strand synthesis
   1436..1488    -  misc_feature   bom (fragment): basis of mobility region from pBR322
   1519..1596    +  CDS            YO192_YEAST (fragment): Experimental evidence at protein level: Swiss-Prot protein existence level 1. From Saccharomyces cerevisiae (strain ATCC 204508 / S288c) (Baker's yeast).
   1736..2143    +  promoter       LEU2 promoter: S. cerevisiae LEU2
   2144..3235    +  CDS            LEU2: LEU3_YEAST - Experimental evidence at protein level: Swiss-Prot protein existence level 1. Catalyzes the oxidation of 3-carboxy-2-hydroxy-4- methylpentanoate (3-isopropylmalate) to 3-carboxy-4-methyl-2- oxopentanoate. The product decarboxylates to 4-methyl-2 oxopentanoate. From Saccharomyces cerevisiae (strain ATCC 204508 / S288c) (Baker's yeast).
   3600..3716    -  CDS            NFS1 (fragment): NFS1_YEAST - Also known as SPL1 From Saccharomyces cerevisiae (strain ATCC 204508 / S288c) (Baker's yeast).
   3715..3765    -  misc_feature   bom (fragment): basis of mobility region from pBR322
   3867..3902    -  CDS            rop (fragment): Rop protein, which maintains plasmids at low copy number; rop
   3971..3995    +  misc_feature   MCS (fragment): pBluescript multiple cloning site
   3997..4401    +  CDS            RAF1 (fragment): RAF_YEAST - Experimental evidence at transcript level: Swiss-Prot protein existence level 2. Antagonizes transcriptional repression of recombinase FLP by REP1-REP2. May play a role in plasmid partitioning. From Saccharomyces cerevisiae (strain ATCC 204508 / S288c) (Baker's yeast).
   4555..5897    -  rep_origin     2μ ori: yeast 2μ plasmid origin of replication
   6186..6290    +  promoter       AmpR promoter: bla
   6291..7151    +  CDS            AmpR: β-lactamase; bla; confers resistance to ampicillin, carbenicillin, and related antibiotics
   7322..7910    +  rep_origin     ori: high-copy-number ColE1/pMB1/pBR322/pUC origin of replication
   8093..8185    +  CDS            lacI (fragment): lac repressor; lacI; The lac repressor binds to the lac operator to inhibit transcription in E. coli. This inhibition can be relieved by adding lactose or isopropyl-β-D-thiogalactopyranoside (IPTG).
   8198..8219    +  protein_bind   CAP binding site: CAP binding activates transcription in the presence of cAMP. E. coli catabolite activator protein
   8234..8264    +  promoter       lac promoter: promoter for the E. coli lac operon
   8272..8288    +  protein_bind   lac operator: The lac repressor binds to the lac operator to inhibit transcription in E. coli. This inhibition can be relieved by adding lactose or isopropyl-β-D-thiogalactopyranoside (IPTG). lac repressor encoded by lacI
   8333..8351    +  promoter       T3 promoter: promoter for bacteriophage T3 RNA polymerase
   8398..8939    -  CDS            AmpR (fragment): β-lactamase; bla; confers resistance to ampicillin, carbenicillin, and related antibiotics
   8940..9044    -  promoter       AmpR promoter: bla
   9155..9487    +  CDS            DET1 (fragment): DET1_YEAST - Experimental evidence at protein level: Swiss-Prot protein existence level 1. Metal-independent, broad-range acid phosphatase. Involved, either directly or indirectly, in the bidirectional transport of sterols between the endoplasmic reticulum and the plasma membrane. From Saccharomyces cerevisiae (strain ATCC 204508 / S288c) (Baker's yeast).
>Addgene plasmid #117064 | pSpot8 | addgene full sequence | sequence record 224375 | Addgene NGS Result
GTGTTTAAAGATTACGGATATTTAACTTACTTAGAATAATGCCATTTTTTTGAGTTATAATAATCCTACG
TTAGTGTGAGCGGGATTTAAACTGTGAGGACCTTAATACATTCAGACACTTCTGCGGTATCACCCTACTT
ATTCCCTTCGAGATTATATCTAGGAACCCATCAGGTTGGTGGAAGATTACCCGTTCTAAGACTTTTCAGC
TTCCTCTATTGATGTTACACCTGGACACCCCTTTTCTGGCATCCAGTTTTTAATCTTCAGTGGCATGTGA
GATTCTCCGAAATTAATTAAAGCAATCACACAATTCTCTCGGATACCACCTCGGTTGAAACTGACAGGTG
GTTTGTTACGCATGCTAATGCAAAGGAGCCTATATACCTTTGGCTCGGCTGCTGTAACAGGGAATATAAA
GGGCAGCATAATTTAGGAGTTTAGTGAACTTGCAACATTTACTATTTTCCCTTCTTACGTAAATATTTTT
CTTTTTAATTCTAAATCAATCTTTTTCAATTTTTTGTTTGTATTCTTTTCTTGCTTAAATCTATAACTAC
AAAAAACACATACAGGAATTCACCATGGGGATCCCTAGGTGGGCCCAAGCTTTGATATCCGCTCGAGCCC
CGGGTGCTAGCGGAGCTCCAGATAGAGTTAGAGCTGTTTCTCATTGGTCTTCTTAACTAGCTAACTGAAT
AAGGAACAATGAACGTTTTTCCTTTCTCTTGTTCCTAGTATTAATGACTGACCGATACATCCCTTTTTTT
TTTTGTCTTTGTCTAGCTCCAATTCGCCCTATAGTGAGTCGTATTACAATTCACTGGCCGTCGTTTTACA
ACGTCGTGACTGGGAAAACCCTGGCGTTACCCAACTTAATCGCCTTGCAGCACATCCCCCTTTCGCCAGC
TGGCGTAATAGCGAAGAGGCCCGCACCGATCGCCCTTCCCAACAGTTGCGCAGCCTGAATGGCGAATGG
[124 nt withheld, positions 980-1103]
C
[91 nt withheld, positions 1105-1195]
A
[49 nt withheld, positions 1197-1245]
CCTTTGACGTTGGAGTCCACGTTCTTT
[37 nt withheld, positions 1273-1309]
ACCCTATCTCGGTCTATTCTTTTGATTTATAAGGGATTTTGCCGATTTCGGCCTATTGGTTAAAAAATGA
GCTGATTTAACAAAAATTTAACGCGAATTTTAACAAAATATTAACGCTTACAATTTCCTGATGCGGTATT
TTCTCCTTACGCATCTGTGCGGTATTTCACACCGCATATCGACCGGTCGAGGAGAACTTCTAGTATATCT
ACATACCTAATATTATTGCCTTATTAAAAATGGAATCCCAACAATTACATCAAAATCCACATTCTCTTCA
AAATCAATTGTCCTGTACTTCCTTGTTCATGTGTGTTCAAAAACGTTATATTTATAGGATAATTATACTC
TATTTCTCAACAAGTAATTGGTTGTTTGGCCGAGCGGTCTAAGGCGCCTGATTCAAGAAATATCTTGACC
GCAGTTAACTGTGGGAATACTCAGGTATCGTAAGATGCAAGAGTTCGAATCTCTTAGCAACCATTATTTT
TTTCCTCAACATAACGAGAACACACAGGGGCGCTATCGCACAGAATCAAATTCGATGACTGGAAATTTTT
TGTTAATTTCAGAGGTCGCCTGACGCATATACCTTTTTCAACTGAAAAATTGGGAGAAAAAGGAAAGGTG
AGAGCGCCGGAACCGGCTTTTCATATAGAATAGAGAAGCGTTCATGACTAAATGCTTGCATCACAATACT
TGAAGTTGACAATATTATTTAAGGACCTATTGTTTTTTCCAATAGGTGGTTAGCAATCGTCTTACTTTCT
AACTTTTCTTACCTTTTACATTTCAGCAATATATATATATATATTTCAAGGATATACCATTCTAATGTCT
GCCCCTAAGAAGATCGTCGTTTTGCCAGGTGACCACGTTGGTCAAGAAATCACAGCCGAAGCCATTAAGG
TTCTTAAAGCTATTTCTGATGTTCGTTCCAATGTCAAGTTCGATTTCGAAAATCATTTAATTGGTGGTGC
TGCTATCGATGCTACAGGTGTTCCACTTCCAGATGAGGCGCTGGAAGCCTCCAAGAAGGCTGATGCCGTT
TTGTTAGGTGCTGTGGGTGGTCCTAAATGGGGTACCGGTAGTGTTAGACCTGAACAAGGTTTACTAAAAA
TCCGTAAAGAACTTCAATTGTACGCCAACTTAAGACCATGTAACTTTGCATCCGACTCTCTTTTAGACTT
ATCTCCAATCAAGCCACAATTTGCTAAAGGTACTGACTTCGTTGTTGTCAGAGAATTAGTGGGAGGTATT
TACTTTGGTAAGAGAAAGGAAGACGATGGTGATGGTGTCGCTTGGGATAGTGAACAATACACCGTTCCAG
AAGTGCAAAGAATCACAAGAATGGCCGCTTTCATGGCCCTACAACATGAGCCACCATTGCCTATTTGGTC
CTTGGATAAAGCTAATGTTTTGGCCTCTTCAAGATTATGGAGAAAAACTGTGGAGGAAACCATCAAGAAC
GAGTTCCCTACATTGAAGGTTCAACATCAATTGATTGATTCTGCCGCCATGATCCTAGTTAAGAACCCAA
CCCACCTAAATGGTATTATAATCACCAGCAACATGTTTGGTGACATCATCTCCGATGAAGCCTCCGTTAT
CCCAGGTTCCTTGGGTTTGTTGCCATCTGCGTCCTTGGCCTCTTTGCCAGACAAGAACACCGCATTTGGT
TTGTACGAACCATGCCACGGTTCTGCTCCAGATTTGCCAAAGAATAAGGTCAACCCTATCGCCACTATCT
TGTCTGCTGCAATGATGTTGAAATTGTCATTGAACTTGCCTGAAGAAGGTAAGGCCATTGAAGATGCAGT
TAAAAAGGTTTTGGATGCAGGTATCAGAACTGGTGATTTAGGTGGTTCCAACAGTACCACCGAAGTCGGT
GATGCTGTCGCCGAAGAAGTTAAGAAAATCCTTGCTTAAAAAGATTCTCTTTTTTTATGATATTTGTACA
TAAACTTTATAAATGAAATTCATAATAGAAACGACACGAAATTACAAAATGGAATATGTTCATAGGGTAG
ACGAAACTATATACGCAATCTACATACATTTATCAAGAAGGAGAAAAAGGAGGATGTAAAGGAATACAGG
TAAGCAAATTGATACTAATGGCTCAACGTGATAAGGAAAAAGAATTGCACTTTAACATTAATATTGACAA
GGAGGAGGGCACCACACAAAAAGTTAGGTGTAACAGAAAATCATGAAACTATGATTCCTAATTTATATAT
TGGAGGATTTTCTCTAAAAAAAAAAAAATACAACAAATAAAAAACACTCAATGACCTGACCATTTGATGG
AGTTTAAGTCAATACCTTCTTGAACCATTTCCCATAATGGTGAAAGTTCCCTCAAGAATTTTACTCTGTC
AGAAACGGCCTTAACGACGTAGTCGATATGGTGCACTCTCAGTACAATCTGCTCTGATGCCGCATAGTTA
AGCCAGCCCCGACACCCGCCAACACCCGCTGACGCGCCCTGACGGGCTTGTCTGCTCCCGGCATCCGCTT
ACAGACAAGCTGTGACCGTCTCCGGGAGCTGCATGTGTCAGAGGTTTTCACCGTCATCACCGAAACGCGC
GAGACGAAAGGGCCTCGTGATACGCCTATTTTTATAGGTTAATGTCATGATAATAATGGTTTCTTAGACG
TGCGGCCGCTCTAGAACTAGTGGATCAATTCCACGGACTATAGACTATACTAGTATACTCCGTCTACTGT
ACGATACACTTCCGCTCAGGTCCTTGTCCTTTAACGAGGCCTTACCACTCTTTTGTTACTCTATTGATCC
AGCTCAGCAAAGGCAGTGTGATCTAAGATTCTATCTTCGCGATGTAGTAAAACTAGCTAGACCGAGAAAG
AGACTAGAAATGCAAAAGGCACTTCTACAATGGCTGCCATCATTATTATCCGATGTGACGCTGCAGCTTC
TCAATGATATTCGAATACGCTTTGAGGAGATACAGCCTAATATCCGACAAACTGTTTTACAGATTTACGA
TCGTACTTGTTACCCATCATTGAATTTTGAACATCCGAACCTGGGAGTTTTCCCTGAAACAGATAGTATA
TTTGAACCTGTATAATAATATATAGTCTAGCGCTTTACGGAAGACAATGTATGTATTTCGGTTCCTGGAG
AAACTATTGCATCTATTGCATAGGTAATCTTGCACGTCGCATCCCCGGTTCATTTTCTGCGTTTCCATCT
TGCACTTCAATAGCATATCTTTGTTAACGAAGCATCTGTGCTTCATTTTGTAGAACAAAAATGCAACGCG
AGAGCGCTAATTTTTCAAACAAAGAATCTGAGCTGCATTTTTACAGAACAGAAATGCAACGCGAAAGCGC
TATTTTACCAACGAAGAATCTGTGCTTCATTTTTGTAAAACAAAAATGCAACGCGAGAGCGCTAATTTTT
CAAACAAAGAATCTGAGCTGCATTTTTACAGAACAGAAATGCAACGCGAGAGCGCTATTTTACCAACAAA
GAATCTATACTTCTTTTTTGTTCTACAAAAATGCATCCCGAGAGCGCTATTTTTCTAACAAAGCATCTTA
GATTACTTTTTTTCTCCTTTGTGCGCTCTATAATGCAGTCTCTTGATAACTTTTTGCACTGTAGGTCCGT
TAAGGTTAGAAGAAGGCTACTTTGGTGTCTATTTTCTCTTCCATAAAAAAAGCCTGACTCCACTTCCCGC
GTTTACTGATTACTAGCGAAGCTGCGGGTGCATTTTTTCAAGATAAAGGCATCCCCGATTATATTCTATA
CCGATGTGGATTGCGCATACTTTGTGAACAGAAAGTGATAGCGTTGATGATTCTTCATTGGTCAGAAAAT
TATGAACGGTTTCTTCTATTTTGTCTCTATATACTACGTATAGGAAATGTTTACATTTTCGTATTGTTTT
CGATTCACTCTATGAATAGTTCTTACTACAATTTTTTTGTCTAAAGAGTAATACTAGAGATAAACATAAA
AAATGTAGAGGTCGAGTTTAGATGCAAGTTCAAGGAGCGAAAGGTGGATGGGTAGGTTATATAGGGATAT
AGCACAGAGATATATAGCAAAGAGATACTTTTGAGCAATGTTTGTGGAAGCGGTATTCGCAATATTTTAG
TAGCTCGTTACAGTCCGGTGCGTTTTTGGTTTTTTGAAAGTGCGTCTTCAGAGCGCTTTTGGTTTTCAAA
AGCGCTCTGAAGTTCCTATACTTTCTAGAGAATAGGAACTTCGGAATAGGAACTTCAAAGCGTTTCCGAA
AACGAGCGCTTCCGAAAATGCAACGCGAGCTGCGCACATACAGCTCACTGTTCACGTCGCACCTATATCT
GCGTGTTGCCTGTATATATATATACATGAGAAGAACGGCATAGTGCGTGTTTATGCTTAAATGCGTACTT
ATATGCGTCTATTTATGTAGGATGAAAGGTAGTCTAGTACCTCCTGTGATATTATCCCATTCCATGCGGG
GTATCGTATGCTTCCTTCAGCACTACCCTTTAGCTGTTCTATATGCTGCCACTCCTCAATTGGATTAGTC
TCATCCTTCAATGCTATCATTTCCTTTGATATTGGATCATATGCATAGTACCGAGAAACTAGTGCGAAGT
AGTGATCAGGTATTGCTGTTATCTGATGAGTATACGTTGTCCTGGCCACGGCAGAAGCACGCTTATCGCT
CCAATTTCCCACAACATTAGTCAACTCCGTTAGGCCCTTCATTGAAAGAAATGAGGTCATCAAATGTCTT
CCAATGTGAGATTTTGGGCCATTTTTTATAGCAAAGATTGAATAAGGCGCATTTTTCTTCAAAGCTGCGG
CCGCACTCTCACTAGTACGTCAGGTGGCACTTTTCGGGGAAATGTGCGCGGAACCCCTATTTGTTTATTT
TTCTAAATACATTCAAATATGTATCCGCTCATGAGACAATAACCCTGATAAATGCTTCAATAATATTGAA
AAAGGAAGAGTATGAGTATTCAACATTTCCGTGTCGCCCTTATTCCCTTTTTTGCGGCATTTTGCCTTCC
TGTTTTTGCTCACCCAGAAACGCTGGTGAAAGTAAAAGATGCTGAAGATCAGTTGGGTGCACGAGTGGGT
TACATCGAACTGGATCTCAACAGCGGTAAGATCCTTGAGAGTTTTCGCCCCGAAGAACGTTTTCCAATGA
TGAGCACTTTTAAAGTTCTGCTATGTGGCGCGGTATTATCCCGTATTGACGCCGGGCAAGAGCAACTCGG
TCGCCGCATACACTATTCTCAGAATGACTTGGTTGAGTACTCACCAGTCACAGAAAAGCATCTTACGGAT
GGCATGACAGTAAGAGAATTATGCAGTGCTGCCATAACCATGAGTGATAACACTGCGGCCAACTTACTTC
TGACAACGATCGGAGGACCGAAGGAGCTAACCGCTTTTTTGCACAACATGGGGGATCATGTAACTCGCCT
TGATCGTTGGGAACCGGAGCTGAATGAAGCCATACCAAACGACGAGCGTGACACCACGATGCCTGTAGCA
ATGGCAACAACGTTGCGCAAACTATTAACTGGCGAACTACTTACTCTAGCTTCCCGGCAACAATTAATAG
ACTGGATGGAGGCGGATAAAGTTGCAGGACCACTTCTGCGCTCGGCCCTTCCGGCTGGCTGGTTTATTGC
TGATAAATCTGGAGCCGGTGAGCGTGGGTCTCGCGGTATCATTGCAGCACTGGGGCCAGATGGTAAGCCC
TCCCGTATCGTAGTTATCTACACGACGGGGAGTCAGGCAACTATGGATGAACGAAATAGACAGATCGCTG
AGATAGGTGCCTCACTGATTAAGCATTGGTAACTGTCAGACCAAGTTTACTCATATATACTTTAGATTGA
TTTAAAACTTCATTTTTAATTTAAAAGGATCTAGGTGAAGATCCTTTTTGATAATCTCATGACCAAAATC
CCTTAACGTGAGTTTTCGTTCCACTGAGCGTCAGACCCCGTAGAAAAGATCAAAGGATCTTCTTGAGATC
CTTTTTTTCTGCGCGTAATCTGCTGCTTGCAAACAAAAAAACCACCGCTACCAGCGGTGGTTTGTTTGCC
GGATCAAGAGCTACCAACTCTTTTTCCGAAGGTAACTGGCTTCAGCAGAGCGCAGATACCAAATACTGTT
CTTCTAGTGTAGCCGTAGTTAGGCCACCACTTCAAGAACTCTGTAGCACCGCCTACATACCTCGCTCTGC
TAATCCTGTTACCAGTGGCTGCTGCCAGTGGCGATAAGTCGTGTCTTACCGGGTTGGACTCAAGACGATA
GTTACCGGATAAGGCGCAGCGGTCGGGCTGAACGGGGGGTTCGTGCACACAGCCCAGCTTGGAGCGAACG
ACCTACACCGAACTGAGATACCTACAGCGTGAGCTATGAGAAAGCGCCACGCTTCCCGAAGGGAGAAAGG
CGGACAGGTATCCGGTAAGCGGCAGGGTCGGAACAGGAGAGCGCACGAGGGAGCTTCCAGGGGGAAACGC
CTGGTATCTTTATAGTCCTGTCGGGTTTCGCCACCTCTGACTTGAGCGTCGATTTTTGTGATGCTCGTCA
GGGGGGCGGAGCCTATGGAAAAACGCCAGCAACGCGGCCTTTTTACGGTTCCTGGCCTTTTGCTGGCCTT
TTGCTCACATGTTCTTTCCTGCGTTATCCCCTGATTCTGTGGATAACCGTATTACCGCCTTTGAGTGAGC
TGATACCGCTCGCCGCAGCCGAACGACCGAGCGCAGCGAGTCAGTGAGCGAGGAAGCGGAAGAGCGCCCA
ATACGCAAACCGCCTCTCCCCGCGCGTTGGCCGATTCATTAATGCAGCTGGCACGACAGGTTTCCCGACT
GGAAAGCGGGCAGTGAGCGCAACGCAATTAATGTGAGTTAGCTCACTCATTAGGCACCCCAGGCTTTACA
CTTTATGCTTCCGGCTCGTATGTTGTGTGGAATTGTGAGCGGATAACAATTTCACACAGGAAACAGCTAT
GACCATGATTACGCCAAGCTCGAAATTAACCCTCACTAAAGGGAACAAAAGCTGGTACCGGGCCGGCCGT
CGGGCCGTCGAGCTTGATGGCATCGTGGTGTCACGCTCGTCGTTTGGTATGGCTTCATTCAGCTCCGGTT
CCCAACGATCAAGGCGAGTTACATGATCCCCCATGTTGTGCAAAAAAGCGGTTAGCTCCTTCGGTCCTCC
GATCGTTGTCAGAAGTAAGTTGGCCGCAGTGTTATCACTCATGGTTATGGCAGCACTGCATAATTCTCTT
ACTGTCATGCCATCCGTAAGATGCTTTTCTGTGACTGGTGAGTACTCAACCAAGTCATTCTGAGAATAGT
GTATGCGGCGACCGAGTTGCTCTTGCCCGGCGTCAACACGGGATAATACCGCGCCACATAGCAGAACTTT
AAAAGTGCTCATCATTGGAAAACGTTCTTCGGGGCGAAAACTCTCAAGGATCTTACCGCTGTTGAGATCC
AGTTCGATGTAACCCACTCGTGCACCCAACTGATCTTCAGCATCTTTTACTTTCACCAGCGTTTCTGGGT
GAGCAAAAACAGGAAGGCAAAATGCCGCAAAAAAGGGAATAAGGGCGACACGGAAATGTTGAATACTCAT
ACTCTTCCTTTTTCAATATTATTGAAGCATTTATCAGGGTTATTGTCTCATGAGCGGATACATATTTGAA
TGTATTTAGAAAAATAAACAAATAGGGGTTCCGCGCACATTTCCCCGAAAAGTGCCACCTGACGTCTAAG
AAACCATTATTATCATGACATTAACCTATAAAAATAGGCGTATCACGAGGCCCTTTCGTCTTCAAGAATT
GGGGATCTACGTATGGTCATTTCTTCTTCAGATTCCCTCATGGAGAAAGTGCGGCAGATGTATATGACAG
AGTCGCCAGTTTCCAAGAGACTTTATTCAGGCACTTCCATGATAGGCAAGAGAGAAGACCCAGAGATGTT
GTTGTCCTAGTTACACATGGTATTTATTCCAGAGTATTCCTGATGAAATGGTTTAGATGGACATACGAAG
AGTTTGAATCGTTTACCAATGTTCCTAACGGGAGCGTAATGGTGATGGAACTGGACGAATCCATCAATAG
ATACGTCCTGAGGACCGTGCTACCCAAATGGACTGATTGTGAGGGAGACCTAACTACATA
